>Addgene plasmid #216913 | pST39-Mega'-deltaNK | addgene full sequence | sequence record 445905 | Addgene NGS Result
AACGCCAGCAACGCGGCCTTTTTACGGTTCCTGGCCTTTTGCTGGCCTTTTGCTCACATGTTCTTTCCTG
CGTTATCCCCTGATTCTGTGGATAACCGTATTACCGCCTTTGAGTGAGCTGATACCGCTCGCCGCAGCCG
AACGACCGAGCGCAGCGAGTCAGTGAGCGAGGAAGCGGAAGAGCGCCTGATGCGGTATTTTCTCCTTACG
CATCTGTGCGGTATTTCACACCGCAATGGTGCACTCTCAGTACAATCTGCTCTGATGCCGCATAGTTAAG
CCAGTATACACTCCGCTATCGCTACGTGACTGGGTCATGGCTGCGCCCCGACACCCGCCAACACCCGCTG
ACGCGCCCTGACGGGCTTGTCTGCTCCCGGCATCCGCTTACAGACAAGCTGTGACCGTCTCCGGGAGCTG
CATGTGTCAGAGGTTTTCACCGTCATCACCGAAACGCGCGAGGCAGCTGCGGTAAAGCTCATCAGCGTGG
TCGTGAAGCGATTCACAGATGTCTGCCTGTTCATCCGCGTCCAGCTCGTTGAGTTTCTCCAGAAGCGTTA
ATGTCTGGCTTCTGATAAAGCGGGCCATGTTAAGGGCGGTTTTTTCCTGTTTGGTCACTGATGCCTCCGT
GTAAGGGGGATTTCTGTTCATGGGGTAATGATACCGATGAAACGAGAGAGGATGCTCACGATACGGGTTA
CTGATGATGAACATGCCCGGTTACTGGAACGTTGTGAGGGTAAACAACTGGCGGTATGGATGCGGCGGGA
CCAGAGAAAAATCACTCAGGGTCAATGCCAGCGCTTCGTTAATACAGATGTAGGTGTTGGCACCATGCAT
CGATCCCGCGAAATTAATACGACTCACTATAGGGAGACCACAACGGTTTCCCTCTAGAGATAGCTTAGCG
ATGTGAAAGAAGCTGGAGAAAACTTTCAAGAAAAAGTTTCTTCTTCAGACGATAAAGAGAAGTCAAAAAA
TAAGCGGAAAATAAAAGGCGTAAATCAGATTAAAAAAGCAACGGATATTAAAAGCTCTACTAAGATTAAA
AGTTCTAATGATATTAAATCATCTACAGATTTAAAAACAATGGGATCATAAGCGAAAGGAGAAATGAGAT
ATGTCTATTCAAAAAAGTACTAATAGTTCAAGTTTAGCAGAAGTCATTGACCGTATTTTAGATAAAGGAA
TTGTTATTGATGCTTTTGCAAGAGTTTCTGTTGTAGGAATTGAAATTTTAACGATTGAAGCGCGAGTGGT
TATTGCCAGTGTTGATACATGGTTACGCTATGCAGAAGCAGTAGGGCTTCTTCGTGACGACGTAGAAGAA
AACGGTCTTCCTGAACGTTCAAATTCAAGTGAAGGGCAGCCGCGTTTTAGTATTTAATATGAAGTGGTAT
GGAACCTTCCTTTTTTGAGGGTGGTTCCAGCTTTTAGATCTAACTATTGGAGGCTACTAAAAATGGAAAT
TAAAAAAATTATGCAAGCCGTGAACGACTTTTTCGGTGAACACGTAGCTCCTCCTCATAAAATTACCTCG
GTGGAAGCTACTGAAGATGAAGGTTGGAGAGTTATTGTTGAAGTCATTGAAGAACGAGAATATATGAAAA
AATACGCCAAAGATGAAATGCTCGGAACGTACGAGTGCTTTGTAAATAAAGAAAAAGAAGTCATTTCATT
CAAACGACTCGACGTCAGATATAGAAGCGCCATTGGCATTGAAGCATAAACGATAAGATGGCAGGGAGCT
TGAAAACATGAGTGAAACAAACGAAACAGGTATTTATATTTTTAGCGCCATTCAAACGGATAAAGACGAA
GAATTTGGCGCCGTGGAAGTAGAAGGAACAAAAGCTGAAACATTTTTGATTCGCTACAAAGACGCGGCTA
TGGTAGCAGCTGAAGTACCGATGAAAATTTATCATCCTAATCGCCAAAATTTATTAATGCATCAAAACGC
AGTAGCAGCGATTATGGACAAGAACGATACGGTTATTCCAATCAGCTTTGGGAATGTATTCAAATCAAAA
GAAGACGTAAAAGTTCTTTTGGAAAACCTTTATCCGCAGTTTGAAAAGCTGTTTCCAGCGATCAAAGGAA
AAATTGAAGTCGGTTTAAAAGTAATTGGGAAAAAAGAATGGCTTGAGAAAAAAGTAAACGAAAATCCTGA
ACTTGAGAAAGTATCAGCATCCGTAAAAGGAAAATCAGAAGCAGCCGGTTATTATGAGCGTATTCAACTT
GGAGGAATGGCTCAAAAGATGTTTACTTCCCTGCAAAAAGAAGTCAAGACAGATGTGTTTTCTCCGCTTG
AAGAAGCAGCGGAAGCAGCAAAAGCAAATGAGCCAACGGGCGAAACGATGCTTTTAAACGCGTCTTTCTT
AATTAACCGAGAAGATGAAGCGAAGTTTGATGAAAAAGTAAATGAAGCGCATGAAAACTGGAAAGACAAA
GCCGATTTTCATTACAGCGGTCCTTGGCCTGCTTATAATTTTGTGAACATTCGCCTAAAAGTAGAAGAGA
AATAACGTGCTTCACAAATTAGTAACCGCACCCATTAACCTTGTAGTGAAAATCGGCGAAAAAGTACAGG
AAGAAGCTGATAAACAGCTATATGACCTTCCGACGATTCAGCAAAAGCTCATTCAGCTTCAAATGATGTT
TGAGCTTGGTGAAATTCCAGAAGAAGCGTTTCAAGAAAAAGAAGATGAATTGTTAATGAGGTACGAAATT
GCGAAACGCAGAGAAATTGAACAATGGGAAGAGCTAACACAAAAAAGAAATGAGGAATCCTAGATGGGAG
AATTACTGTATTTATACGGTTTAATTCCAACAAAAGAAGCAGCAGCCATAGAGCCGTTTCCATCTTATAA
GGGGTTTGACGGAGAACATTCACTGTACCCAATTGCGTTTGATCAGGTGACGGCTGTAGTTTCTAAGCTG
GATGCTGACACCTATTCAGAAAAAGTGATTCAAGAAAAAATGGAGCAGGATATGAGCTGGCTGCAGGAAA
AAGCATTTCATCATCACGAAACGGTAGCCGCTTTGTACGAAGAATTTACGATCATTCCATTAAAATTTTG
CACCATTTATAAAGGTGAAGAAAGTCTGCAGGCAGCTATTGAGATTAACAAAGAAAAGATAGAGAATTCA
CTGACGCTGCTTCAAGGAAATGAAGAGTGGAATGTGAAAATTTACTGTGATGATACAGAGCTTAAAAAAG
GAATCAGCGAAACGAATGAAAGCGTGAAAGCGAAAAAACAAGAAATTAGTCACTTATCACCAGGAAGACA
GTTTTTTGAAAAGAAAAAAATAGATCAGCTGATTGAAAAAGAATTAGAGCTTCACAAAAACAAAGTGTGT
GAAGAGATACATGACAAGCTAAAAGAATTATCGCTTTATGACTCTGTTAAAAAGAATTGGAGCAAAGACG
TAACTGGCGCAGCTGAACAGATGGCGTGGAACAGCGTGTTTCTTCTCCCGTCTCTGCAGATTACTAAGTT
CGTAAACGAAATAGAAGAGCTTCAGCAAAGGCTTGAAAATAAAGGCTGGAAGTTTGAAGTGACGGGACCA
TGGCCGCCCTATCATTTCTCGAGCTTTGCGTAAAGTGAGGAATTAACATTATGTCTCTTAAACAATCCAT
GGAGAATAAAGATATTGCTCTTATTGATATTTTAGATGTCATTTTAGATAAAGGAGTCGCCATTAAAGGA
GACTTAATCATTTCCATAGCTGGCGTCGATTTAGTGTATTTGGATTTGCGGGTGCTTATTTCTTCGGTTG
AAACGCTTGTGCAAGCAAAAGAAGGAAATCACAAACCAATCACTTCTGAACAATTTGATAAACAAAAAGA
AGAGCTGATGGACGCTACGGGCCAGCCTAGTAAGTGGACGAACCCTCTAGGTTCGTGACCCTTGCGAGCA
GTCGTATGCTTTCTCGAATTCCGAGCGGTTAAGCGTGACAGGCGGTCAGTAGGAGGAACAGTATGGCAGT
CGAACATAATATGCAGTCAAGTACGATTGTAGATGTGCTCGAAAAGATTTTGGATAAAGGAGTCGTTATA
GCGGGGGACATCACCGTAGGAATTGCAGATGTCGAGCTATTAACGATAAAGATCCGCTTGATTGTGGCTT
CGGTTGATAAGGCAAAAGAAATCGGCATGGACTGGTGGGAAAATGATCCGTATCTCAGTTCAAAAGGAGC
CAATAACAAAGCGCTCGAAGAAGAAAATAAAATGCTGCATGAGCGGTTAAAAACGCTTGAAGAAAAAATA
GAAACGAAACGTTAAAAACTGTACGCTACTTAAAAAATGGAGGGATTTACAATGGCAACTGAAACAAAAT
TAGATAACACACAGGCAGAAAACAAGGAAAATAAAAATGCGGAAAACGGTTCAAAAGAAAAGAACGGTTC
AAAAGCAAGCAAAACAACAAGCAGCGGGCCAATCAAACGAGCGGTAGCAGGAGGCATCATCGGTGCAACG
ATTGGATATGTATCGACTCCTGAAAATCGAAAAAGTCTCCTTGACCGCATTGATACAGACGAATTAAAAA
GCAAAGCATCTGATTTAGGAACAAAGGTAAAAGAAAAATCAAAAAGCAGCGTGGCCAGCCTGAAAACATC
TGCGGGAAGCTTGTTTAAAAAAGATAAAGATAAATCAAAAGATGATGAAGAAAACGTAAATTCTTCTAGT
AGCGAAACAGAAGACGATAACGTTCAAGAGTACGACGAGTTAAAAGAAGAAAATCAAACTCTTCAAGATC
GCTTATCACAGCTTGAAGAAAAAATGAACATGCTTGTTGAGCTTAGCCTCAATAAAAATCAAGACGAAGA
AGCGGAAGATACAGATTCCGACGAAGAAGAGAACGATGAGAACGATGAAAACGATGAAAACGAGCAGGAC
GATGAAAACGAAGAAGAAACATCTAAGCCACGTAAAAAGGATAAAAAAGAAGCTGAGGAAGAAGAAAGTG
AAAGTGACGAAGACAGCGAGGAAGAAGAGGAAGATTCTCGCTCAAACAAAAAAAATAAAAAAGTAAAAAC
AGAAGAAGAAGACGAAGATGAAAGCGAAGAAGAAAAAAAGGAAGCGAAACCAAAAAAGTCAACAGCTAAA
AAATCAAAAAATACAAAAGCAAAGAAAAACACGGACGAAGAAGATGATGAAGCAACATCTCTTTCTAGTG
AAGACGATACAACAGCCTAAGACGTAAAGGAGGAAAGAAAGACATGAGTACAGGCCCTTCTTTTTCAACT
AAAGACAATACGCTTGAATACTTTGTGAAAGCTTCTAATAAACACGGCTTTTCACTTGATATTTCATTAA
ATGTAAACGGCGCTGTGATTTCCGGTACCATGATTTCAGCAAAAGAATACTTTGATTACTTAAGCGAAAC
GTTTGAAGAAGGCAGTGAAGTGGCTCAGGCGCTAAGCGAACAATTCTCTTTAGCAAGCGAAGCGAGCGAA
TCAAACGGAGAAGCAGAAGCCCATTTTATTCATTTGAAAAATACAAAGATTTACTGTGGAGACAGTAAAT
CTACTCCTTCTAAAGGCAAAATCTTTTGGAGAGGGAAAATAGCAGAAGTAGACGGGTTTTTCTTAGGAAA
GATTTCTGATGCAAAATCAACGAGTAAAAAGAGTTCATAAAAAACGGCGGGGTGATTGCCCCGCCGTTTT
TTAGTGATGTGATGAGATGTGCAGCTTCTTTTTTCGATACATGAGCGGAGTCATCTTCATTTCTTTTCGA
AACTGATTAATAAAATAGCTTGTACTATTAAACCCTACTTGATAGGCGACTTCCGTCACATTTGCTTCTG
CTTGCTGCAGTCCGGATTCGCGAACGCGTCTCGAGAGATCCGGCTGCTAACAAAGCCCGAAAGGAAGCTG
AGTTGGCTGCTGCCACCGCTGAGCAATAACTAGCATAACCCCTTGGGGCCTCTAAACGGGTCTTGAGGGG
TTTTTTGCTGAAAGGAGGAACTATATCCGACTAGTAGCCCGCCTAATGAGCGGGCTTTTTTTTAATTCCC
CTATTTGTTTATTTTTCTAAATACATTCAAATATGTATCCGCTCATGAGACAATAACCCTGATAAATGCT
TCAATAATATTGAAAAAGGAAGAGTATGAGTATTCAACATTTCCGTGTCGCCCTTATTCCCTTTTTTGCG
GCATTTTGCCTTCCTGTTTTTGCTCACCCAGAAACGCTCGTGAAAGTAAAAGACGCAGAGGACCAATTGG
GGGCACGAGTGGGATACATAGAACTGGACTTGAATAGCGGTAAAATCCTTGAGAGTTTTCGCCCTGAAGA
GCGTTTTCCAATGATGAGCACTTTCAAAGTTCTGCTATGTGGAGCAGTATTATCCCGTGTAGATGCGGGG
CAAGAGCAACTCGGACGACGAATACACTATTCGCAGAATGACTTGGTTGAATACTCCCCAGTGACAGAAA
AGCACCTTACGGACGGAATGACGGTAAGAGAATTATGTAGTGCCGCCATAACGATGAGTGATAACACTGC
GGCGAACTTACTTCTGACAACCATCGGTGGACCGAAGGAATTAACCGCTTTTTTGCACAATATGGGAGAC
CATGTAACTCGCCTTGACCGTTGGGAACCAGAACTGAATGAAGCCATACCAAACGACGAGCGAGACACCA
CAATGCCTGCGGCAATGGCAACAACATTACGCAAACTATTAACTGGCGAACTACTTACTCTGGCTTCACG
GCAACAATTAATAGACTGGCTTGAAGCGGATAAAGTTGCAGGACCACTACTGCGTTCGGCACTTCCTGCT
GGCTGGTTTATTGCTGATAAATCTGGGGCAGGAGAGCGTGGTTCACGGGGTATCATTGCCGCACTTGGAC
CAGATGGTAAGCCTTCCCGTATCGTAGTTATCTACACGACGGGTAGTCAGGCAACTATGGACGAACGAAA
TAGACAGATTGCTGAAATAGGGGCTTCACTGATTAAGCATTGGTAAACCGATACAATTAAAGGCTCCTTT
TGGAGCCTTTTTTTTTGGACGGACCGGTAGAAAAGATCAAAGGATCTTCTTGAGATCCTTTTTTTCTGCG
CGTAATCTGCTGCTTGCAAACAAAAAAACCACCGCTACCAGCGGTGGTTTGTTTGCCGGATCAAGAGCTA
CCAACTCTTTTTCCGAAGGTAACTGGCTTCAGCAGAGCGCAGATACCAAATACTGTCCTTCTAGTGTAGC
CGTAGTTAGGCCACCACTTCAAGAACTCTGTAGCACCGCCTACATACCTCGCTCTGCTAATCCTGTTACC
AGTGGCTGCTGCCAGTGGCGATAAGTCGTGTCTTACCGGGTTGGACTCAAGACGATAGTTACCGGATAAG
GCGCAGCGGTCGGGCTGAACGGGGGGTTCGTGCACACAGCCCAGCTTGGAGCGAACGACCTACACCGAAC
TGAGATACCTACAGCGTGAGCTATGAGAAAGCGCCACGCTTCCCGAAGGGAGAAAGGCGGACAGGTATCC
GGTAAGCGGCAGGGTCGGAACAGGAGAGCGCACGAGGGAGCTTCCAGGGGGAAACGCCTGGTATCTTTAT
AGTCCTGTCGGGTTTCGCCACCTCTGACTTGAGCGTCGATTTTTGTGATGCTCGTCAGGGGGGCGGAGCC
TATGGAAA
Features (pLannotate 1.2.2; 16 found; start..end, strand, type, name):
     48..181     +  rep_origin     RSF ori (fragment): Plasmids containing the RSF 1030 origin of replication can be propagated in E. coli cells that contain additional plasmids with compatible origins.
    186..325     -  misc_feature   bom: basis of mobility region from pBR322
    427..618     -  CDS            rop: Rop protein, which maintains plasmids at low copy number; rop
    658..768     +  CDS            mbeC (fragment): MBEC_ECOLX - Experimental evidence at protein level: Swiss-Prot protein existence level 1. Required for efficient mobilization of ColE1 plasmid and is thus essential to promote the specific transfer of the plasmid during conjugation. Probably functions by inducing DNA bending, helping the MbeA relaxase to melt the DNA around the nic site and cleave the phosphodiester bond. Binds specifically double-stranded DNA (dsDNA) containing the ColE1 oriT but does not recognize the inverted repeat (IR). From Escherichia coli.
    855..873     +  promoter       T7 promoter: promoter for bacteriophage T7 RNA polymerase
   1121..1384    +  CDS            gvpB: GVPB_BACME - Protein inferred from homology: Swiss-Prot protein existence level 3. Gas vesicles are small, hollow, gas filled protein structures that are found in several microbial planktonic microorganisms. They allow the positioning of the organism at the favorable depth for growth. GvpA type proteins form the essential core of the structure. From Bacillus megaterium.
   2964..2980    +  5'UTR          OsADH 5'-UTR (fragment): translational enhancer from the 5'-UTR of the Oryza sativa alcohol dehydrogenase gene (Sugio et al., 2008)
   3621..3905    +  CDS            gvpS: GVPS_BACME - Protein inferred from homology: Swiss-Prot protein existence level 3. Gas vesicles are small, hollow, gas filled protein structures that are found in several microbial planktonic microorganisms. They allow the positioning of the organism at the favorable depth for growth (By similarity). From Bacillus megaterium.
   3983..4282    +  CDS            gvpJ: GVPJ_BACME - Protein inferred from homology: Swiss-Prot protein existence level 3. Gas vesicles are small, hollow, gas filled protein structures that are found in several microbial planktonic microorganisms. They allow the positioning of the organism at the favorable depth for growth. This protein could be important for the shape determination of the gas vesicle. From Bacillus megaterium.
   5701..5820    -  CDS            ydeC (fragment): YDEC_BACSU - Protein predicted: Swiss-Prot protein existence level 4. From Bacillus subtilis (strain 168).
   5853..5902    +  CDS            SET1 (fragment): solubility-enhancement tag derived from T7 phage gene 10B
   5910..5957    +  terminator     T7 terminator: transcription terminator for bacteriophage T7 RNA polymerase
   6024..6115    +  promoter       AmpR promoter: bla
   6116..6973    +  CDS            bla: BLAT_ECOLX - Experimental evidence at protein level: Swiss-Prot protein existence level 1. TEM-type are the most prevalent beta-lactamases in enterobacteria; they hydrolyze the beta-lactam bond in susceptible beta-lactam antibiotics, thus conferring resistance to penicillins and cephalosporins. TEM-3 and TEM-4 are capable of hydrolyzing cefotaxime and ceftazidime. TEM-5 is capable of hydrolyzing ceftazidime. TEM-6 is capable of hydrolyzing ceftazidime and aztreonam. TEM-8/CAZ-2, TEM- 16/CAZ-7 and TEM-24/CAZ-6 are markedly active against ceftazidime. IRT- 4 shows resistance to beta-lactamase in
   6980..7019    +  terminator     fd terminator: central terminator from bacteriophage fd (Otsuka and Kunisawa, 1982)
   7050..7638    +  rep_origin     ori: high-copy-number ColE1/pMB1/pBR322/pUC origin of replication
