[The description below was written by a language model from this plasmid's Addgene catalogue record and pLannotate feature annotations shown in this document.]
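Description:
pST39-Mega'-deltaNK is a bacterial expression plasmid built on the pST39 backbone, a T7-driven polycistronic vector for E. coli. It carries a variant of the Priestia (Bacillus) megaterium gas vesicle gene cluster, called Mega', in which GvpN and GvpK have been knocked out. The 7.6 kb plasmid is maintained through a ColE1/pMB1-type origin. It also has the pBR322-derived bom region and the rop gene, which holds copy number down, in line with the catalogue listing it as low copy. Selection is by ampicillin, through the bla beta-lactamase gene under its own promoter. The insert was assembled by Gibson cloning.

The payload lies between a T7 promoter and a T7 terminator, so the cluster should be transcribed as one long operon in hosts that supply T7 RNA polymerase. Automated annotation of this region recognises only gvpB (the GvpA-type structural shell protein), gvpS and gvpJ. Several kilobases between and after these genes are unannotated. They presumably hold the remaining cluster genes, but the record does not list them, nor does it say how the N and K knockouts were made (deletion versus disruption). A few short fragment hits (RSF ori, mbeC, a rice ADH 5'-UTR, ydeC, SET1) are probably backbone remnants or chance similarity matches rather than functional parts.

The associated study mapped gas vesicle assembly through systematic protein-protein interaction analysis. In that setting, this plasmid likely serves as a loss-of-function version of the Mega' cluster, used to test what GvpN and GvpK contribute to gas vesicle formation or to provide a background for complementation with them.
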