Addgene plasmid #216913: pST39-Mega'-deltaNK
Purpose: Mega' with knockout of GvpN and GvpK
Depositing lab: George Lu. Depositing organization: Rice University. Publication: Elucidating the assembly of gas vesicles by systematic protein-protein interaction analysis. Iburg M, Anderson AP, Wong VT, Anton ED, He A, Lu GJ. EMBO J. 2024 Oct;43(19):4156-4172. doi: 10.1038/s44318-024-00178-2. Epub 2024 Sep 3. PubMed 39227754.
Backbone
  Vector backbone: pST39
  Vector type: Bacterial Expression
Growth in bacteria
  Bacterial resistance: Ampicillin, 100 μg/mL
  Growth temperature: 30°C
  Growth strain: DH5alpha
  Copy number: Low Copy
Gene/Insert
  Gene/Insert name: Mega' with knockout of GvpN and GvpK
  Species: Synthetic; Priestia megaterium
  Cloning method: Gibson Cloning
Terms and licenses: Academic/Nonprofit Terms; Industry Terms: Not Available to Industry
Depositor comments: Please visit https://www.biorxiv.org/content/10.1101/2023.07.23.550228v1 for bioRxiv preprint.
How to cite: pST39-Mega'-deltaNK was a gift from George Lu (Addgene plasmid # 216913 ; http://n2t.net/addgene:216913 ; RRID:Addgene_216913)
